>Addgene plasmid #178819 | pHN764 | addgene full sequence | sequence record 351934 | Addgene NGS Result
ATATCTCACTCGCAATCAAATTCAGCCGATAGCGGAACGGGAAGGCGACTGGAGTGCCATGTCCGGTTTT
CAACAAACCATGCAAATGCTGAATGAGGGCATCGTTCCCACTGCGATGCTGGTTGCCAACGATCAGATGG
CGCTGGGCGCAATGCGCGCCATTACCGAGTCCGGGCTGCGCGTTGGTGCGGATATCTCGGTAGTGGGATA
CGACGATACCGAAGACAGCTCATGTTATATCCCGCCGTTAACCACCATCAAACAGGATTTTCGCCTGCTG
GGGCAAACCAGCGTGGACCGCTTGCTGCAACTCTCTCAGGGCCAGGCGGTGAAGGGCAATCAGCTGTTGC
CCGTCTCACTGGTGAAAAGAAAAACCACCCTGGCGCCCAATACGCAAACCGCCTCTCCCCGCGCGTTGGC
CGATTCATTAATGCAGCTGGCACGACAGGTTTCCCGACTGGAAAGCGGGCAGTGAGCGCAACGCAATTAA
TGTAAGTTAGCTCACTCATTAGGCACAATTCTCATGTTTGACAGCTTATCATCGACTGCACGGTGCACCA
ATGCTTCTGGCGTCAGGCAGCCATCGGAAGCTGTGGTATGGCTGTGCAGGTCGTAAATCACTGCATAATT
CGTGTCGCTCAAGGCGCACTCCCGTTCTGGATAATGTTTTTTGCGCCGACATCATAACGGTTCTGGCAAA
TATTCTGAAATGAGCTGTTGACAATTAATCATCGGCTCGTATAATGTGTGGAATTGTGAGCGGATAACAA
TTTCACACAGGAAACAGCCAGTCCGTTTAGGTGTTTTCACGAGCACTTCACCAACAAGGACCATAGATTA
TGAAAACTGAAGAAGGTAAACTGGTAATCTGGATTAACGGCGATAAAGGCTATAACGGTCTCGCTGAAGT
CGGTAAGAAATTCGAGAAAGATACCGGAATTAAAGTCACCGTTGAGCATCCGGATAAACTGGAAGAGAAA
TTCCCACAGGTTGCGGCAACTGGCGATGGCCCTGACATTATCTTCTGGGCACACGACCGCTTTGGTGGCT
ACGCTCAATCTGGCCTGTTGGCTGAAATCACCCCGGACAAAGCGTTCCAGGACAAGCTGTATCCGTTTAC
CTGGGATGCCGTACGTTACAACGGCAAGCTGATTGCTTACCCGATCGCTGTTGAAGCGTTATCGCTGATT
TATAACAAAGATCTGCTGCCGAACCCGCCAAAAACCTGGGAAGAGATCCCGGCGCTGGATAAAGAACTGA
AAGCGAAAGGTAAGAGCGCGCTGATGTTCAACCTGCAAGAACCGTACTTCACCTGGCCGCTGATTGCTGC
TGACGGGGGTTATGCGTTCAAGTATGAAAACGGCAAGTACGACATTAAAGACGTGGGCGTGGATAACGCT
GGCGCGAAAGCGGGTCTGACCTTCCTGGTTGACCTGATTAAAAACAAACACATGAATGCAGACACCGATT
ACTCCATCGCAGAAGCTGCCTTTAATAAAGGCGAAACAGCGATGACCATCAACGGCCCGTGGGCATGGTC
CAACATCGACACCAGCAAAGTGAATTATGGTGTAACGGTACTGCCGACCTTCAAGGGTCAACCATCCAAA
CCGTTCGTTGGCGTGCTGAGCGCAGGTATTAACGCCGCCAGTCCGAACAAAGAGCTGGCAAAAGAGTTCC
TCGAAAACTATCTGCTGACTGATGAAGGTCTGGAAGCGGTTAATAAAGACAAACCGCTGGGTGCCGTAGC
GCTGAAGTCTTACGAGGAAGAGTTGGCGAAAGATCCACGTATTGCCGCCACCATGGAAAACGCCCAGAAA
GGTGAAATCATGCCGAACATCCCGCAGATGTCCGCTTTCTGGTATGCCGTGCGTACTGCGGTGATCAACG
CCGCCAGCGGTCGTCAGACTGTCGATGAAGCCCTGAAAGACGCGCAGACTAATTCGAGCTCGAACAACAA
CAACAATAACAATAACAACAACCTCGGGATCGAGGGAAGGGGAGGATCCCACCACCACCACCATCATCAT
CATGCACCAGCTCCGGTAAAGCAGGGTCCAACGTCGGTGGCATACGTGGAGGTCAATAACAACAGCATGC
TTAATGTTGGAAAATATACTCTTGCCGACGGAGGTGGCAATGCCTTTGATGTAGCAGTAATTTTCGCGGC
AAATATCAACTATGATACGGGCACTAAAACCGCCTATTTACATTTCAATGAAAACGTCCAACGCGTACTG
GATAACGCTGTTACTCAGATCCGCCCGCTGCAACAGCAAGGGATCAAGGTCCTGTTAAGCGTGCTTGGTA
ACCATCAAGGTGCGGGGTTCGCTAACTTCCCTTCTCAGCAAGCGGCATCTGCGTTTGCCAAACAGCTGAG
TGATGCGGTAGCTAAATATGGCCTGGATGGTGTAGACTTTGACGATGAATATGCCGAGTATGGCAACAAC
GGGACCGCCCAACCTAATGATTCGTCTTTTGTGCACCTGGTGACCGCCCTGCGCGCTAATATGCCAGATA
AAATTATTAGTCTCTACAATATCGGCCCGGCGGCCTCCCGCCTGAGTTACGGCGGGGTGGACGTGTCGGA
TAAATTTGATTATGCCTGGAACCCCTATTACGGTACCTGGCAAGTGCCAGGAATTGCGCTGCCCAAAGCG
CAATTGAGCCCGGCCGCCGTCGAAATTGGCCGTACCTCACGTAGCACAGTCGCTGACCTGGCGCGCCGTA
CAGTCGATGAAGGCTATGGCGTGTACTTGACCTACAATCTGGACGGCGGTGACCGCACGGCGGACGTTAG
CGCCTTTACCCGCGAATTATACGGTTCAGAAGCGGTTCGTACGCCATGACTCGAGTCTAGAGTCGACCTG
CAGGCAAGCTTGGCACTGGCCGTCGTTTTACAACGTCGTGACTGGGAAAACCCTGGCGTTACCCAACTTA
ATCGCCTTGCAGCACATCCCCCTTTCGCCAGCTGGCGTAATAGCGAAGAGGCCCGCACCGATCGCCCTTC
CCAACAGTTGCGCAGCCTGAATGGCGAATGGCAGCTTGGCTGTTTTGGCGGATGAGATAAGATTTTCAGC
CTGATACAGATTAAATCAGAACGCAGAAGCGGTCTGATAAAACAGAATTTGCCTGGCGGCAGTAGCGCGG
TGGTCCCACCTGACCCCATGCCGAACTCAGAAGTGAAACGCCGTAGCGCCGATGGTAGTGTGGGGTCTCC
CCATGCGAGAGTAGGGAACTGCCAGGCATCAAATAAAACGAAAGGCTCAGTCGAAAGACTGGGCCTTTCG
TTTTATCTGTTGTTTGTCGGTGAACGCTCTCCTGAGTAGGACAAATCCGCCGGGAGCGGATTTGAACGTT
GCGAAGCAACGGCCCGGAGGGTGGCGGGCAGGACGCCCGCCATAAACTGCCAGGCATCAAATTAAGCAGA
AGGCCATCCTGACGGATGGCCTTTTTGCGTTTCTACAAACTCTTTTGTTTATTTTTCTAAATACATTCAA
ATATGTATCCGCTCATGAGACAATAACCCTGATAAATGCTTCAATAATATTGAAAAAGGAAGAGTATGAG
TATTCAACATTTCCGTGTCGCCCTTATTCCCTTTTTTGCGGCATTTTGCCTTCCTGTTTTTGCTCACCCA
GAAACGCTGGTGAAAGTAAAAGATGCTGAAGATCAGTTGGGTGCACGAGTGGGTTACATCGAACTGGATC
TCAACAGCGGTAAGATCCTTGAGAGTTTTCGCCCCGAAGAACGTTTCCCAATGATGAGCACTTTTAAAGT
TCTGCTATGTGGCGCGGTATTATCCCGTGTTGACGCCGGGCAAGAGCAACTCGGTCGCCGCATACACTAT
TCTCAGAATGACTTGGTTGAGTACTCACCAGTCACAGAAAAGCATCTTACGGATGGCATGACAGTAAGAG
AATTATGCAGTGCTGCCATAACCATGAGTGATAACACTGCGGCCAACTTACTTCTGACAACGATCGGAGG
ACCGAAGGAGCTAACCGCTTTTTTGCACAACATGGGGGATCATGTAACTCGCCTTGATCGTTGGGAACCG
GAGCTGAATGAAGCCATACCAAACGACGAGCGTGACACCACGATGCCTGTAGCAATGGCAACAACGTTGC
GCAAACTATTAACTGGCGAACTACTTACTCTAGCTTCCCGGCAACAATTAATAGACTGGATGGAGGCGGA
TAAAGTTGCAGGACCACTTCTGCGCTCGGCCCTTCCGGCTGGCTGGTTTATTGCTGATAAATCTGGAGCC
GGTGAGCGTGGGTCTCGCGGTATCATTGCAGCACTGGGGCCAGATGGTAAGCCCTCCCGTATCGTAGTTA
TCTACACGACGGGGAGTCAGGCAACTATGGATGAACGAAATAGACAGATCGCTGAGATAGGTGCCTCACT
GATTAAGCATTGGTAACTGTCAGACCAAGTTTACTCATATATACTTTAGATTGATT
[38 nt withheld, positions 4467-4504]
A
[37 nt withheld, positions 4506-4542]
ATTTTGTTAAAATTCGCGTTAAATTTTTGTTAAATCAGCTCATTTTTTAACCAATAGGCCGAAATCGGCA
AAATCCCTTATAAATCAAAAGAATAGCCCGAGATAGGGT
[37 nt withheld, positions 4652-4688]
AAAGAACGTGGACTCCAACGTCAAAGG
[141 nt withheld, positions 4716-4856]
G
[125 nt withheld, positions 4858-4982]
AAAGGATCTAGGTGAAGATCCTTTTTGATAATCTCATGACCAAAATCCCTTAACGTGAGTTTTCGTTCCA
CTGAGCGTCAGACCCCGTAGAAAAGATCAAAGGATCTTCTTGAGATCCTTTTTTTCTGCGCGTAATCTGC
TGCTTGCAAACAAAAAAACCACCGCTACCAGCGGTGGTTTGTTTGCCGGATCAAGAGCTACCAACTCTTT
TTCCGAAGGTAACTGGCTTCAGCAGAGCGCAGATACCAAATACTGTCCTTCTAGTGTAGCCGTAGTTAGG
CCACCACTTCAAGAACTCTGTAGCACCGCCTACATACCTCGCTCTGCTAATCCTGTTACCAGTGGCTGCT
GCCAGTGGCGATAAGTCGTGTCTTACCGGGTTGGACTCAAGACGATAGTTACCGGATAAGGCGCAGCGGT
CGGGCTGAACGGGGGGTTCGTGCACACAGCCCAGCTTGGAGCGAACGACCTACACCGAACTGAGATACCT
ACAGCGTGAGCTATGAGAAAGCGCCACGCTTCCCGAAGGGAGAAAGGCGGACAGGTATCCGGTAAGCGGC
AGGGTCGGAACAGGAGAGCGCACGAGGGAGCTTCCAGGGGGAAACGCCTGGTATCTTTATAGTCCTGTCG
GGTTTCGCCACCTCTGACTTGAGCGTCGATTTTTGTGATGCTCGTCAGGGGGGCGGAGCCTATGGAAAAA
CGCCAGCAACGCGGCCTTTTTACGGTTCCTGGCCTTTTGCTGGCCTTTTGCTCACATGTTCTTTCCTGCG
TTATCCCCTGATTCTGTGGATAACCGTATTACCGCCTTTGAGTGAGCTGATACCGCTCGCCGCAGCCGAA
CGACCGAGCGCAGCGAGTCAGTGAGCGAGGAAGCGGAAGAGCGCCTGATGCGGTATTTTCTCCTTACGCA
TCTGTGCGGTATTTCACACCGCATATGGTGCACTCTCAGTACAATCTGCTCTGATGCCGCATAGTTAAGC
CAGTATACACTCCGCTATCGCTACGTGACTGGGTCATGGCTGCGCCCCGACACCCGCCAACACCCGCTGA
CGCGCCCTGACGGGCTTGTCTGCTCCCGGCATCCGCTTACAGACAAGCTGTGACCGTCTCCGGGAGCTGC
ATGTGTCAGAGGTTTTCACCGTCATCACCGAAACGCGCGAGGCAGCTGCGGTAAAGCTCATCAGCGTGGT
CGTGCAGCGATTCACAGATGTCTGCCTGTTCATCCGCGTCCAGCTCGTTGAGTTTCTCCAGAAGCGTTAA
TGTCTGGCTTCTGATAAAGCGGGCCATGTTAAGGGCGGTTTTTTCCTGTTTGGTCACTGATGCCTCCGTG
TAAGGGGGATTTCTGTTCATGGGGGTAATGATACCGATGAAACGAGAGAGGATGCTCACGATACGGGTTA
CTGATGATGAACATGCCCGGTTACTGGAACGTTGTGAGGGTAAACAACTGGCGGTATGGATGCGGCGGGA
CCAGAGAAAAATCACTCAGGGTCAATGCCAGCGCTTCGTTAATACAGATGTAGGTGTTCCACAGGGTAGC
CAGCAGCATCCTGCGATGCAGATCCGGAACATAATGGTGCAGGGCGCTGACTTCCGCGTTTCCAGACTTT
ACGAAACACGGAAACCGAAGACCATTCATGTTGTTGCTCAGGTCGCAGACGTTTTGCAGCAGCAGTCGCT
TCACGTTCGCTCGCGTATCGGTGATTCATTCTGCTAACCAGTAAGGCAACCCCGCCAGCCTAGCCGGGTC
CTCAACGACAGGAGCACGATCATGCGCACCCGTGGCCAGGACCCAACGCTGCCCGAAATTCCGACACCAT
CGAATGGTGCAAAACCTTTCGCGGTATGGCATGATAGCGCCCGGAAGAGAGTCAATTCAGGGTGGTGAAT
GTGAAACCAGTAACGTTATACGATGTCGCAGAGTATGCCGGTGTCTCTTATCAGACCGTTTCCCGCGTGG
TGAACCAGGCCAGCCACGTTTCTGCGAAAACGCGGGAAAAAGTGGAAGCGGCGATGGCGGAGCTGAATTA
CATTCCCAACCGCGTGGCACAACAACTGGCGGGCAAACAGTCGTTGCTGATTGGCGTTGCCACCTCCAGT
CTGGCCCTGCACGCGCCGTCGCAAATTGTCGCGGCGATTAAATCTCGCGCCGATCAACTGGGTGCCAGCG
TGGTGGTGTCGATGGTAGAACGAAGCGGCGTCGAAGCCTGTAAAGCGGCGGTGCACAATCTTCTCGCGCA
ACGCGTCAGTGGGCTGATCATTAACTATCCGCTGGATGACCAGGATGCCATTGCTGTGGAAGCTGCCTGC
ACTAATGTTCCGGCGTTATTTCTTGATGTCTCTGACCAGACACCCATCAACAGTATTATTTTCTCCCATG
AAGACGGTACGCGACTGGGCGTGGAGCATCTGGTCGCATTGGGTCACCAGCAAATCGCGCTGTTAGCGGG
CCCATTAAGTTCTGTCTCGGCGCGTCTGCGTCTGGCTGGCTGGCATAA
Features (pLannotate 1.2.2; 20 found; start..end, strand, type, name):
    488..509     +  protein_bind   CAP binding site: CAP binding activates transcription in the presence of cAMP. E. coli catabolite activator protein
    528..545     +  promoter       tet promoter (fragment): E. coli promoter for tetracycline efflux protein gene
    718..746     +  promoter       tac promoter: strong E. coli promoter; hybrid between the trp and lac UV5 promoters
    754..770     +  protein_bind   lac operator: The lac repressor binds to the lac operator to inhibit transcription in E. coli. This inhibition can be relieved by adding lactose or isopropyl-β-D-thiogalactopyranoside (IPTG). lac repressor encoded by lacI
    840..1940    +  CDS            MBP: maltose binding protein from E. coli; malE (mutated); This version of the gene does not encode a signal sequence, so MBP will remain in the cytosol.
   2046..2846    +  CDS            EBAG_STRPL (fragment): Experimental evidence at protein level: Swiss-Prot protein existence level 1. Cleaves asparagine-linked oligomannose and hybrid, but not complex, oligosaccharides from glycoproteins. From Streptomyces plicatus.
   2856..2876    +  misc_feature   MCS (fragment): pUC18/19 multiple cloning site
   2884..3038    +  CDS            lacZα (fragment): LacZα fragment of β-galactosidase; lacZ fragment
   3131..3246    +  ncRNA          5S rRNA: Accession: RF00001 - 5S ribosomal RNA
   3250..3336    +  terminator     rrnB T1 terminator: Escherichia coli rrnB; transcription terminator T1 from the E. coli rrnB gene
   3428..3455    +  terminator     rrnB T2 terminator: transcription terminator T2 from the E. coli rrnB gene
   3474..3565    +  promoter       AmpR promoter: bla
   3566..4426    +  CDS            AmpR: β-lactamase; bla; confers resistance to ampicillin, carbenicillin, and related antibiotics
   4468..4981    -  rep_origin     M13 ori (sequence partly withheld): M13 bacteriophage origin of replication; arrow indicates direction of (+) strand synthesis
   5092..5680    +  rep_origin     ori: high-copy-number ColE1/pMB1/pBR322/pUC origin of replication
   5866..6006    -  misc_feature   bom: basis of mobility region from pBR322
   6108..6299    -  CDS            rop: Rop protein, which maintains plasmids at low copy number; rop
   6316..6696    +  CDS            YPB1_ECOLX: Protein predicted: Swiss-Prot protein existence level 4. From Escherichia coli.
   6795..6872    +  promoter       lacIq promoter: lacI (mutant); In the lacIq allele, a single base change in the promoter boosts expression of the lacI gene about 10-fold.
   6873..475     +  CDS            lacI (across the origin): lac repressor; lacI; The lac repressor binds to the lac operator to inhibit transcription in E. coli. This inhibition can be relieved by adding lactose or isopropyl-β-D-thiogalactopyranoside (IPTG).
