[The description below was written by a language model from this plasmid's Addgene catalogue record and pLannotate feature annotations shown in this document.]
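Description:
pHN764 is a 7,480 bp bacterial expression plasmid built on the pMal_c2 backbone for producing endo-β-N-acetylglucosaminidase H (EndoH) in E. coli. It replicates from a ColE1/pMB1-type origin and is selected with ampicillin through the bla (AmpR) gene. The catalogue lists it as high copy, although the annotation also finds the rop gene and the pBR322 bom region, which are usually associated with lower, pBR322-like copy number. An M13 phage origin is also present and would allow single-stranded DNA production with helper phage.

The payload is an 816 bp synthetic gene, inserted by Gibson assembly, encoding EndoH. The catalogue gives the source as Streptomyces sp., and the annotation matches the coding region to the Streptomyces plicatus enzyme, which cleaves asparagine-linked oligomannose and hybrid, but not complex, oligosaccharides from glycoproteins. It is fused downstream of the backbone's maltose-binding protein, here the version lacking a signal sequence, so the fusion stays in the cytosol. According to the catalogue, an His8 tag lies at the N terminus of the insert, presumably in the unannotated stretch between MBP and EndoH, although the feature table does not mark it.

Transcription is driven by the tac promoter with an adjacent lac operator, and the plasmid carries lacI under the lacIq promoter, giving tight repression and IPTG-inducible expression. Residual MCS and lacZα fragments follow the insert, and the rrnB T1 and T2 terminators end the transcription unit. The MBP and His tags would allow affinity purification on amylose or metal-chelate resin. The record states only expression of EndoH as the purpose; the enzyme is commonly used to deglycosylate glycoproteins.
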