Addgene plasmid #178819: pHN764
Purpose: Expression of EndoH in E. coli
Depositing lab: Kazuhiro Abe. Depositing organization: Nagoya University.
Backbone
  Vector backbone: pMal_c2
  Backbone manufacturer: NEB
  Total vector size (bp): 7480
  Vector type: Bacterial Expression
Growth in bacteria
  Bacterial resistance: Ampicillin, 100 μg/mL
  Growth temperature: 37°C
  Growth strain: DH5alpha
  Copy number: High Copy
Gene/Insert
  Gene/Insert name: synthetic gene encoding endo-β-N-acetylglucosaminidase H (alt name: EndoH)
  Species: Streptomyces sp.
  Insert size (bp): 816
  Promoter: tac
  Tag / fusion protein: MBP (N terminal on backbone); HIs8 (N terminal on insert)
  Cloning method: Gibson Cloning
  Sequencing primers: 5′ GATGAAGCCCTGAAAGACGCGC; 3′ CGCCAGGGTTTTCCCAGTCACGAC
Terms and licenses: Academic/Nonprofit Terms; Industry Terms: Not Available to Industry
How to cite: pHN764 was a gift from Kazuhiro Abe (Addgene plasmid # 178819 ; http://n2t.net/addgene:178819 ; RRID:Addgene_178819)
